>Addgene plasmid #142469 | TFORF0158 | addgene full sequence | sequence record 397248 | Addgene NGS Result
TTAATGTAGTCTTATGCAATACTCTTGTAGTCTTGCAACATGGTAACGATGAGTTAGCAACATGCCTTAC
AAGGAGAGAAAAAGCACCGTGCATGCCGATTGGTGGAAGTAAGGTGGTACGATCGTGCCTTATTAGGAAG
GCAACAGACGGGTCTGACATGGATTGGACGAACCACTGAATTGCCGCATTGCAGAGATATTGTATTTAAG
TGCCTAGCTCGATACATAAACGGGTCTCTCTGGTTAGACCAGATCTGAGCCTGGGAGCTCTCTGGCTAAC
TAGGGAACCCACTGCTTAAGCCTCAATAAAGCTTGCCTTGAGTGCTTCAAGTAGTGTGTGCCCGTCTGTT
GTGTGACTCTGGTAACTAGAGATCCCTCAGACCCTTTTAGTCAGTGTGGAAAATCTCTAGCAGTGGCGCC
CGAACAGGGACTTGAAAGCGAAAGGGAAACCAGAGGAGCTCTCTCGACGCAGGACTCGGCTTGCTGAAGC
GCGCACGGCAAGAGGCGAGGGGCGGCGACTGGTGAGTACGCCAAAAATTTTGACTAGCGGAGGCTAGAAG
GAGAGAGATGGGTGCGAGAGCGTCAGTATTAAGCGGGGGAGAATTAGATCGCGATGGGAAAAAATTCGGT
TAAGGCCAGGGGGAAAGAAAAAATATAAATTAAAACATATAGTATGGGCAAGCAGGGAGCTAGAACGATT
CGCAGTTAATCCTGGCCTGTTAGAAACATCAGAAGGCTGTAGACAAATACTGGGACAGCTACAACCATCC
CTTCAGACAGGATCAGAAGAACTTAGATCATTATATAATACAGTAGCAACCCTCTATTGTGTGCATCAAA
GGATAGAGATAAAAGACACCAAGGAAGCTTTAGACAAGATAGAGGAAGAGCAAAACAAAAGTAAGACCAC
CGCACAGCAAGCGGCCGCTGATCTTCAGACCTGGAGGAGGAGATATGAGGGACAATTGGAGAAGTGAATT
ATATAAATATAAAGTAGTAAAAATTGAACCATTAGGAGTAGCACCCACCAAGGCAAAGAGAAGAGTGGTG
CAGAGAGAAAAAAGAGCAGTGGGAATAGGAGCTTTGTTCCTTGGGTTCTTGGGAGCAGCAGGAAGCACTA
TGGGCGCAGCGTCAATGACGCTGACGGTACAGGCCAGACAATTATTGTCTGGTATAGTGCAGCAGCAGAA
CAATTTGCTGAGGGCTATTGAGGCGCAACAGCATCTGTTGCAACTCACAGTCTGGGGCATCAAGCAGCTC
CAGGCAAGAATCCTGGCTGTGGAAAGATACCTAAAGGATCAACAGCTCCTGGGGATTTGGGGTTGCTCTG
GAAAACTCATTTGCACCACTGCTGTGCCTTGGAATGCTAGTTGGAGTAATAAATCTCTGGAACAGATTTG
GAATCACACGACCTGGATGGAGTGGGACAGAGAAATTAACAATTACACAAGCTTAATACACTCCTTAATT
GAAGAATCGCAAAACCAGCAAGAAAAGAATGAACAAGAATTATTGGAATTAGATAAATGGGCAAGTTTGT
GGAATTGGTTTAACATAACAAATTGGCTGTGGTATATAAAATTATTCATAATGATAGTAGGAGGCTTGGT
AGGTTTAAGAATAGTTTTTGCTGTACTTTCTATAGTGAATAGAGTTAGGCAGGGATATTCACCATTATCG
TTTCAGACCCACCTCCCAACCCCGAGGGGACCCATGCATTGCATCTCAATTAGTCAGCAACCAGGTGTGG
AAAGTCCCCAGGCTCCCCAGCAGGCAGAAGTATGCAAAGCATGCGTCTCAATTAGTCAGCAACCATAGTC
CCGCCCCTAACTCCGCCCATCCCGCCCCTAACTCCGCCCAGTTCCGCCCATTCTCCGCCCCATGGCTGAC
TAATTTTTTTTATTTATGCAGAGGCCGAGGCCGCCTCGGCCTCTGAGCTATTCCAGAAGTAGTGAGGAGG
CTTTTTTGGAGGCCTAGGCTTTTGCAAAAAGCTTTCTAGAGGTACCACCGGAGCTTACCATGACCGAGTA
CAAGCCCACGGTGCGCCTCGCCACCCGCGACGACGTCCCCAGGGCCGTACGCACCCTCGCCGCCGCGTTC
GCCGACTACCCCGCCACGCGCCACACCGTCGATCCGGACCGCCACATCGAGCGGGTCACCGAGCTGCAAG
AACTCTTCCTCACGCGCGTCGGGCTCGACATCGGCAAGGTGTGGGTCGCGGACGACGGCGCCGCCGTGGC
GGTCTGGACCACGCCGGAGAGCGTCGAAGCGGGGGCGGTGTTCGCCGAGATCGGCCCGCGCATGGCCGAG
TTGAGCGGTTCCCGGCTGGCCGCGCAGCAACAGATGGAAGGCCTCCTGGCGCCGCACCGGCCCAAGGAGC
CCGCGTGGTTCCTGGCCACCGTCGGCGTCTCGCCCGACCACCAGGGCAAGGGTCTGGGCAGCGCCGTCGT
GCTCCCCGGAGTGGAGGCGGCCGAGCGCGCCGGGGTGCCCGCCTTCCTGGAGACCTCCGCGCCCCGCAAC
CTCCCCTTCTACGAGCGGCTCGGCTTCACCGTCACCGCCGACGTCGAGGTGCCCGAAGGACCGCGCACCT
GGTGCATGACCCGCAAGCCCGGTGCCAGTTAACGAATTCTAGATCTTGAGACAAATGGCAGTATTCATCC
ACAATTTTAAAAGAAAAGGGGGGATTGGGGGGTACAGTGCAGGGGAAAGAATAGTAGACATAATAGCAAC
AGACATACAAACTAAAGAATTACAAAAACAAATTACAAAAATTCAAAATTTTCGGGTTTATTACAGGGAC
AGCAGAGATCCACTTTGGCGCCGGCTCGAGGCCTGCAGGTGCAAAGATGGATAAAGTTTTAAACAGAGAG
GAATCTTTGCAGCTAATGGACCTTCTAGGTCTTGAAAGGAGTGGGAATTGGCTCCGGTGCCCGTCAGTGG
GCAGAGCGCACATCGCCCACAGTCCCCGAGAAGTTGGGGGGAGGGGTCGGCAATTGAACCGGTGCCTAGA
GAAGGTGGCGCGGGGTAAACTGGGAAAGTGATGTCGTGTACTGGCTCCGCCTTTTTCCCGAGGGTGGGGG
AGAACCGTATATAAGTGCAGTAGTCGCCGTGAACGTTCTTTTTCGCAACGGGTTTGCCGCCAGAACACAG
GTAAGTGCCGTGTGTGGTTCCCGCGGGCCTGGCCTCTTTACGGGTTATGGCCCTTGCGTGCCTTGAATTA
CTTCCACCTGGCTGCAGTACGTGATTCTTGATCCCGAGCTTCGGGTTGGAAGTGGGTGGGAGAGTTCGAG
GCCTTGCGCTTAAGGAGCCCCTTCGCCTCGTGCTTGAGTTGAGGCCTGGCCTGGGCGCTGGGGCCGCCGC
GTGCGAATCTGGTGGCACCTTCGCGCCTGTCTCGCTGCTTTCGATAAGTCTCTAGCCATTTAAAATTTTT
GATGACCTGCTGCGACGCTTTTTTTCTGGCAAGATAGTCTTGTAAATGCGGGCCAAGATCTGCACACTGG
TATTTCGGTTTTTGGGGCCGCGGGCGGCGACGGGGCCCGTGCGTCCCAGCGCACATGTTCGGCGAGGCGG
GGCCTGCGAGCGCGGCCACCGAGAATCGGACGGGGGTAGTCTCAAGCTGGCCGGCCTGCTCTGGTGCCTG
GCCTCGCGCCGCCGTGTATCGCCCCGCCCTGGGCGGCAAGGCTGGCCCGGTCGGCACCAGTTGCGTGAGC
GGAAAGATGGCCGCTTCCCGGCCCTGCTGCAGGGAGCTCAAAATGGAGGACGCGGCGCTCGGGAGAGCGG
GCGGGTGAGTCACCCACACAAAGGAAAAGGGCCTTTCCGTCCTCAGCCGTCGCTTCATGTGACTCCACGG
AGTACCGGGCGCCGTCCAGGCACCTCGATTAGTTCTCGAGCTTTTGGAGTACGTCGTCTTTAGGTTGGGG
GGAGGGGTTTTATGCGATGGAGTTTCCCCACACTGAGTGGGTGGAGACTGAAGTTAGGCCAGCTTGGCAC
TTGATGTAATTCTCCTTGGAATTTGCCCTTTTTGAGTTTGGATCTTGGTTCATTCTCAAGCCTCAGACAG
TGGTTCAAAGTTTTTTTCTTCCATTTCAGGTGTCGTGAGGCTAGCACCGCCACCATGGCGTCCACGGATT
ACAGTACCTATAGCCAAGCTGCAGCGCAGCAGGGCTACAGTGCTTACACCGCCCAGCCCACTCAAGGATA
TGCACAGACCACCCAGGCATATGGGCAACAAAGCTATGGAACCTATGGACAGCCCACTGATGTCAGCTAT
ACCCAGGCTCAGACCACTGCAACCTATGGGCAGACCGCCTATGCAACTTCTTATGGACAGCCTCCCACTG
GTTATACTACTCCAACTGCCCCCCAGGCATACAGCCAGCCTGTCCAGGGGTATGGCACTGGTGCTTATGA
TACCACCACTGCTACAGTCACCACCACCCAGGCCTCCTATGCAGCTCAGTCTGCATATGGCACTCAGCCT
GCTTATCCAGCCTATGGGCAGCAGCCAGCAGCCACTGCACCTACAAGACCGCAGGATGGAAACAAGCCCA
CTGAGACTAGTCAACCTCAATCTAGCACAGGGGGTTACAACCAGCCCAGCCTAGGATATGGACAGAGTAA
CTACAGTTATCCCCAGGTACCTGGGAGCTACCCCATGCAGCCAGTCACTGCACCTCCATCCTACCCTCCT
ACCAGCTATTCCTCTACACAGCCGACTAGTTATGATCAGAGCAGTTACTCTCAGCAGAACACCTATGGGC
AACCGAGCAGCTATGGACAGCAGAGTAGCTATGGTCAACAAAGCAGCTATGGGCAGCAGCCTCCCACTAG
TTACCCACCCCAAACTGGATCCTACAGCCAAGCTCCAAGTCAATATAGCCAACAGAGCAGCAGCTACGGG
CAGCAGAGTTCATTCCGACAGGACCACCCCAGTAGCATGGGTGTTTATGGGCAGGAGTCTGGAGGATTTT
CCGGACCAGGAGAGAACCGGAGCATGAGTGGCCCTGATAACCGGGGCAGGGGAAGAGGGGGATTTGATCG
TGGAGGCATGAGCAGAGGTGGGCGGGGAGGAGGACGCGGTGGAATGGGCAGCGCTGGAGAGCGAGGTGGC
TTCAATAAGCCTGGTGGACCCATGGATGAAGGACCAGATCTTGATCTAGGCCCACCTGTAGATCCAGATG
AAGACTCTGACAACAGTGCAATTTATGTACAAGGATTAAATGACAGTGTGACTCTAGATGATCTGGCAGA
CTTCTTTAAGCAGTGTGGGGTTGTTAAGATGAACAAGAGAACTGGGCAACCCATGATCCACATCTACCTG
GACAAGGAAACAGGAAAGCCCAAAGGCGATGCCACAGTGTCCTATGAAGACCCACCCACTGCCAAGGCTG
CCGTGGAATGGTTTGATGGGAAAGATTTTCAAGGGAGCAAACTTAAAGTCTCCCTTGCTCGGAAGAAGCC
TCCAATGAACAGTATGCGGGGTGGTCTGCCACCCCGTGAGGGCAGAGGCATGCCACCACCACTCCGTGGA
GGTCCAGGAGGCCCAGGAGGTCCTGGGGGACCCATGGGTCGCATGGGAGGCCGTGGAGGAGATAGAGGAG
GCTTCCCTCCAAGAGGACCCCGGGGTTCCCGAGGGAACCCCTCTGGAGGAGGAAACGTCCAGCACCGAGC
TGGAGACTGGCAGTGTCCCAATCCGGGTTGTGGAAACCAGAACTTCGCCTGGAGAACAGAGTGCAACCAG
TGTAAGGCCCCAAAGCCTGAAGGCTTCCTCCCGCCACCCTTTCCGCCCCCGGGTGGTGATCGTGGCAGAG
GTGGCCCTGGTGGCATGCGGGGAGGAAGAGGTGGCCTCATGGATCGTGGTGGTCCCGGTGGAATGTTCAG
AGGTGGCCGTGGTGGAGACAGAGGTGGCTTCCGTGGTGGCCGGGGCATGGACCGAGGTGGCTTTGGTGGA
GGAAGACGAGGTGGCCCTGGGGGGCCCCCTGGACCTTTGATGGAACAGATGGGAGGAAGAAGAGGAGGAC
GTGGAGGACCTGGAAAAATGGATAAAGGCGAGCACCGTCAGGAGCGCAGAGATCGGCCCTACTAGTAATG
AACTAGTCCGTAACTTGAAAGTATTTCGATTTCTTGGCTTTATATATCTTGTGGAAAGGACGAATACTCG
CGCGGCCGTCATCACACACGCGTTAAGTCGACAATCAACCTCTGGATTACAAAATTTGTGAAAGATTGAC
TGGTATTCTTAACTATGTTGCTCCTTTTACGCTATGTGGATACGCTGCTTTAATGCCTTTGTATCATGCT
ATTGCTTCCCGTATGGCTTTCATTTTCTCCTCCTTGTATAAATCCTGGTTGCTGTCTCTTTATGAGGAGT
TGTGGCCCGTTGTCAGGCAACGTGGCGTGGTGTGCACTGTGTTTGCTGACGCAACCCCCACTGGTTGGGG
CATTGCCACCACCTGTCAGCTCCTTTCCGGGACTTTCGCTTTCCCCCTCCCTATTGCCACGGCGGAACTC
ATCGCCGCCTGCCTTGCCCGCTGCTGGACAGGGGCTCGGCTGTTGGGCACTGACAATTCCGTGGTGTTGT
CGGGGAAATCATCGTCCTTTCCTTGGCTGCTCGCCTGTGTTGCCACCTGGATTCTGCGCGGGACGTCCTT
CTGCTACGTCCCTTCGGCCCTCAATCCAGCGGACCTTCCTTCCCGCGGCCTGCTGCCGGCTCTGCGGCCT
CTTCCGCGTCTTCGCCTTCGCCCTCAGACGAGTCGGATCTCCCTTTGGGCCGCCTCCCCGCGTCGACTTT
AAGACCAATGACTTACAAGGCAGCTGTAGATCTTAGCCACTTTTTAAAAGAAAAGGGGGGACTGGAAGGG
CTAATTCACTCCCAACGAAGACAAGATCTGCTTTTTGCTTGTACTGGGTCTCTCTGGTTAGACCAGATCT
GAGCCTGGGAGCTCTCTGGCTAACTAGGGAACCCACTGCTTAAGCCTCAATAAAGCTTGCCTTGAGTGCT
TCAAGTAGTGTGTGCCCGTCTGTTGTGTGACTCTGGTAACTAGAGATCCCTCAGACCCTTTTAGTCAGTG
TGGAAAATCTCTAGCAGTACGTATAGTAGTTCATGTCATCTTATTATTCAGTATTTATAACTTGCAAAGA
AATGAATATCAGAGAGTGAGAGGAACTTGTTTATTGCAGCTTATAATGGTTACAAATAAAGCAATAGCAT
CACAAATTTCACAAATAAAGCATTTTTTTCACTGCATTCTAGTTGTGGTTTGTCCAAACTCATCAATGTA
TCTTATCATGTCTGGCTCTAGCTATCCCGCCCCTAACTCCGCCCATCCCGCCCCTAACTCCGCCCAGTTC
CGCCCATTCTCCGCCCCATGGCTGACTAATTTTTTTTATTTATGCAGAGGCCGAGGCCGCCTCGGCCTCT
GAGCTATTCCAGAAGTAGTGAGGAGGCTTTTTTGGAGGCCTAGGGACGTACCCAATTCGCCCTATAGTGA
GTCGTATTACGCGCGCTCACTGGCCGTCGTTTTACAACGTCGTGACTGGGAAAACCCTGGCGTTACCCAA
CTTAATCGCCTTGCAGCACATCCCCCTTTCGCCAGCTGGCGTAATAGCGAAGAGGCCCGCACCGATCGCC
CTTCCCAACAGTTGCGCAGCCTGAATGGCGAATGGG
[124 nt withheld, positions 7667-7790]
C
[91 nt withheld, positions 7792-7882]
A
[49 nt withheld, positions 7884-7932]
CCTTTGACGTTGGAGTCCACGTTCTTT
[37 nt withheld, positions 7960-7996]
ACCCTATCTCGGTCTATTCTTTTGATTTATAAGGGATTTTGCCGATTTCGGCCTATTGGTTAAAAAATGA
GCTGATTTAACAAAAATTTAACGCGAATTTTAACAAAATATTAACGCTTACAATTTAGGTGGCACTTTTC
GGGGAAATGTGCGCGGAACCCCTATTTGTTTATTTTTCTAAATACATTCAAATATGTATCCGCTCATGAG
ACAATAACCCTGATAAATGCTTCAATAATATTGAAAAAGGAAGAGTATGAGTATTCAACATTTCCGTGTC
GCCCTTATTCCCTTTTTTGCGGCATTTTGCCTTCCTGTTTTTGCTCACCCAGAAACGCTGGTGAAAGTAA
AAGATGCTGAAGATCAGTTGGGTGCACGAGTGGGTTACATCGAACTGGATCTCAACAGCGGTAAGATCCT
TGAGAGTTTTCGCCCCGAAGAACGTTTTCCAATGATGAGCACTTTTAAAGTTCTGCTATGTGGCGCGGTA
TTATCCCGTATTGACGCCGGGCAAGAGCAACTCGGTCGCCGCATACACTATTCTCAGAATGACTTGGTTG
AGTACTCACCAGTCACAGAAAAGCATCTTACGGATGGCATGACAGTAAGAGAATTATGCAGTGCTGCCAT
AACCATGAGTGATAACACTGCGGCCAACTTACTTCTGACAACGATCGGAGGACCGAAGGAGCTAACCGCT
TTTTTGCACAACATGGGGGATCATGTAACTCGCCTTGATCGTTGGGAACCGGAGCTGAATGAAGCCATAC
CAAACGACGAGCGTGACACCACGATGCCTGTAGCAATGGCAACAACGTTGCGCAAACTATTAACTGGCGA
ACTACTTACTCTAGCTTCCCGGCAACAATTAATAGACTGGATGGAGGCGGATAAAGTTGCAGGACCACTT
CTGCGCTCGGCCCTTCCGGCTGGCTGGTTTATTGCTGATAAATCTGGAGCCGGTGAGCGTGGGTCTCGCG
GTATCATTGCAGCACTGGGGCCAGATGGTAAGCCCTCCCGTATCGTAGTTATCTACACGACGGGGAGTCA
GGCAACTATGGATGAACGAAATAGACAGATCGCTGAGATAGGTGCCTCACTGATTAAGCATTGGTAACTG
TCAGACCAAGTTTACTCATATATACTTTAGATTGATTTAAAACTTCATTTTTAATTTAAAAGGATCTAGG
TGAAGATCCTTTTTGATAATCTCATGACCAAAATCCCTTAACGTGAGTTTTCGTTCCACTGAGCGTCAGA
CCCCGTAGAAAAGATCAAAGGATCTTCTTGAGATCCTTTTTTTCTGCGCGTAATCTGCTGCTTGCAAACA
AAAAAACCACCGCTACCAGCGGTGGTTTGTTTGCCGGATCAAGAGCTACCAACTCTTTTTCCGAAGGTAA
CTGGCTTCAGCAGAGCGCAGATACCAAATACTGTTCTTCTAGTGTAGCCGTAGTTAGGCCACCACTTCAA
GAACTCTGTAGCACCGCCTACATACCTCGCTCTGCTAATCCTGTTACCAGTGGCTGCTGCCAGTGGCGAT
AAGTCGTGTCTTACCGGGTTGGACTCAAGACGATAGTTACCGGATAAGGCGCAGCGGTCGGGCTGAACGG
GGGGTTCGTGCACACAGCCCAGCTTGGAGCGAACGACCTACACCGAACTGAGATACCTACAGCGTGAGCT
ATGAGAAAGCGCCACGCTTCCCGAAGGGAGAAAGGCGGACAGGTATCCGGTAAGCGGCAGGGTCGGAACA
GGAGAGCGCACGAGGGAGCTTCCAGGGGGAAACGCCTGGTATCTTTATAGTCCTGTCGGGTTTCGCCACC
TCTGACTTGAGCGTCGATTTTTGTGATGCTCGTCAGGGGGGCGGAGCCTATGGAAAAACGCCAGCAACGC
GGCCTTTTTACGGTTCCTGGCCTTTTGCTGGCCTTTTGCTCACATGTTCTTTCCTGCGTTATCCCCTGAT
TCTGTGGATAACCGTATTACCGCCTTTGAGTGAGCTGATACCGCTCGCCGCAGCCGAACGACCGAGCGCA
GCGAGTCAGTGAGCGAGGAAGCGGAAGAGCGCCCAATACGCAAACCGCCTCTCCCCGCGCGTTGGCCGAT
TCATTAATGCAGCTGGCACGACAGGTTTCCCGACTGGAAAGCGGGCAGTGAGCGCAACGCAATTAATGTG
AGTTAGCTCACTCATTAGGCACCCCAGGCTTTACACTTTATGCTTCCGGCTCGTATGTTGTGTGGAATTG
TGAGCGGATAACAATTTCACACAGGAAACAGCTATGACCATGATTACGCCAAGCGCGCAATTAACCCTCA
CTAAAGGGAACAAAAGCTGGAGCTGCAAGC
Features (pLannotate 1.2.2; 31 found; start..end, strand, type, name):
      5..231     +  promoter       RSV promoter: Rous sarcoma virus enhancer/promoter
    232..412     +  LTR            5' LTR (truncated): truncated 5' long terminal repeat (LTR) from HIV-1
    459..584     +  misc_feature   HIV-1 Ψ: packaging signal of human immunodeficiency virus type 1
    568..931     +  CDS            HIV-1 gag (fragment): gag protein from human immunodeficiency virus 1; gag
   1077..1310    +  misc_feature   RRE: The Rev response element (RRE) of HIV-1 allows for Rev-dependent mRNA export from the nucleus to the cytoplasm.
   1687..1713    +  CDS            Rev (fragment): human immunodeficiency virus 1 (HIV-1) Rev protein; rev; enhances nuclear export of unspliced and incompletely spliced viral mRNAs
   1720..1743    +  promoter       SV40 promoter (fragment): SV40 early promoter
   1744..1815    +  promoter       SV40 promoter (fragment): SV40 enhancer and early promoter
   1839..1974    +  rep_origin     SV40 ori: SV40 origin of replication
   2020..2616    +  CDS            PuroR (fragment): puromycin N-acetyltransferase; pac from Streptomyces; confers resistance to puromycin
   2665..2782    +  misc_feature   cPPT/CTS: central polypurine tract and central termination sequence of HIV-1
   2847..2913    +  CDS            small t antigen (fragment): SV40 (simian virus 40) small t antigen
   2920..4098    +  promoter       EF-1α promoter: strong constitutive promoter for human elongation factor EF-1α
   4115..6082    +  CDS            EWSR1: EWS_HUMAN - Also known as EWS. Experimental evidence at protein level: Swiss-Prot protein existence level 1. Might normally function as a transcriptional repressor. EWS- fusion-proteins (EFPS) may play a role in the tumorigenic process. They may disturb gene expression by mimicking, or interfering with the normal function of CTD-POLII within the transcription initiation complex. They may also contribute to an aberrant activation of the fusion protein target genes. From Homo sapiens (Human).
   6098..6151    +  promoter       U6 promoter (fragment): RNA polymerase III promoter for human U6 snRNA
   6193..6781    +  misc_feature   WPRE: woodchuck hepatitis virus posttranscriptional regulatory element
   6832..6851    +  misc_feature   cPPT/CTS (fragment): central polypurine tract and central termination sequence of HIV-1
   6853..7086    +  LTR            3' LTR (ΔU3): self-inactivating 3' long terminal repeat (LTR) from HIV-1
   7164..7285    +  polyA_signal   SV40 poly(A) signal: SV40 polyadenylation signal
   7325..7460    +  rep_origin     SV40 ori: SV40 origin of replication
   7481..7499    -  promoter       T7 promoter: promoter for bacteriophage T7 RNA polymerase
   7507..7662    +  CDS            lacZα (fragment): LacZα fragment of β-galactosidase; lacZ fragment
   7667..8095    +  rep_origin     f1 ori (sequence partly withheld): f1 bacteriophage origin of replication; arrow indicates direction of (+) strand synthesis
   8148..8252    +  promoter       AmpR promoter: bla
   8253..9113    +  CDS            AmpR: β-lactamase; bla; confers resistance to ampicillin, carbenicillin, and related antibiotics
   9284..9872    +  rep_origin     ori: high-copy-number ColE1/pMB1/pBR322/pUC origin of replication
  10055..10147   +  CDS            lacI (fragment): lac repressor; lacI; The lac repressor binds to the lac operator to inhibit transcription in E. coli. This inhibition can be relieved by adding lactose or isopropyl-β-D-thiogalactopyranoside (IPTG).
  10160..10181   +  protein_bind   CAP binding site: CAP binding activates transcription in the presence of cAMP. E. coli catabolite activator protein
  10196..10226   +  promoter       lac promoter: promoter for the E. coli lac operon
  10234..10250   +  protein_bind   lac operator: The lac repressor binds to the lac operator to inhibit transcription in E. coli. This inhibition can be relieved by adding lactose or isopropyl-β-D-thiogalactopyranoside (IPTG). lac repressor encoded by lacI
  10295..10313   +  promoter       T3 promoter: promoter for bacteriophage T3 RNA polymerase
