[The description below was written by a language model from this plasmid's Addgene catalogue record and pLannotate feature annotations shown in this document.]
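Description:
TFORF0158 is a lentiviral mammalian expression plasmid built on the pLX_TRC317 backbone, one member of a barcoded collection of transcription factor open reading frames. It carries human EWSR1 (also known as EWS), a synthesized ORF placed directly downstream of the strong constitutive EF-1α promoter. According to the record, each plasmid in the collection also carries a unique 24-bp barcode so that the ORF delivered to a cell can be identified in pooled screens. The barcode is not annotated as its own feature, so its exact position is not stated. A WPRE follows the ORF region and enhances expression of the transcript.

The viral framework is that of a self-inactivating, third-generation-style vector. An RSV promoter drives a truncated HIV-1 5' LTR, followed by the Ψ packaging signal with a gag fragment, the Rev response element for Rev-dependent nuclear export of the genomic RNA, a cPPT/CTS element, and a ΔU3 3' LTR that disables LTR promoter activity after integration. An SV40 poly(A) signal lies downstream of the 3' LTR. Upstream of the EF-1α cassette, an SV40 early promoter/origin segment drives puromycin N-acetyltransferase, allowing selection of transduced mammalian cells.

In bacteria the plasmid is maintained by a high-copy ColE1/pUC-type origin with ampicillin resistance. An f1 origin and remnants of lac, T7 and T3 elements are also present in the backbone. The depositor notes a risk of recombination during propagation. The construct is intended for EWSR1 overexpression, alone or in pooled transcription factor screens such as directed differentiation studies.
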