Addgene plasmid #142469: TFORF0158
Purpose: Lentiviral vector for overexpressing transcription factor ORFs with unique 24-bp barcodes. Barcodes facilitate identification of transcription factors in pooled screens.
Depositing lab: Feng Zhang. Depositing organization: Broad Institute. Publication: A transcription factor atlas of directed differentiation. Joung J, Ma S, Tay T, Geiger-Schuller KR, Kirchgatterer PC, Verdine VK, Guo B, Arias-Garcia MA, Allen WE, Singh A, Kuksenko O, Abudayyeh OO, Gootenberg JS, Fu Z, Macrae RK, Buenrostro JD, Regev A, Zhang F. Cell. 2023 Jan 5;186(1):209-229.e26. doi: 10.1016/j.cell.2022.11.026. PubMed 36608654.
Backbone
  Vector backbone: pLX_TRC317
  Backbone manufacturer: Broad Institute Genetic Perturbation Platform
  Backbone size w/o insert (bp): 8264
  Vector type: Mammalian Expression, Lentiviral
  Selectable markers: Puromycin
Growth in bacteria
  Bacterial resistance: Ampicillin, 100 μg/mL
  Growth temperature: 37°C
  Growth strain: NEB Stable
  Copy number: High Copy
Gene/Insert
  Gene/Insert name: EWSR1
  Species: H. sapiens (human)
  Insert size (bp): 2072
  Entrez Gene: EWSR1 (a.k.a. EWS, EWS-FLI1)
  Promoter: EF1a
  Cloning method: Unknown
  Sequencing primers: 5′ GGGTGGAGACTGAAGTTAGGCCAG; 3′ CACATAGCGTAAAAGGAGCAACATAG
Terms and licenses: Academic/Nonprofit Terms; Industry Terms: Not Available to Industry
Depositor comments: NM_005243,ENST00000397938 . The transcription factor ORF portion of this plasmid was synthesized by Genewiz. Please test multiple small colonies in case of plasmid recombination. To make this collection available in a timely manner, a portion of this collection was not fully sequenced by Addgene. If an Addgene verified full plasmid sequence is not available, please contact us prior to placing an order to request the full sequence.
How to cite: TFORF0158 was a gift from Feng Zhang (Addgene plasmid # 142469 ; http://n2t.net/addgene:142469 ; RRID:Addgene_142469)
