>Addgene plasmid #142469 | TFORF0158 | depositor partial sequence | sequence record 279545 | Insert
ACCGCCACCATGGCGTCCACGGATTACAGTACCTATAGCCAAGCTGCAGCGCAGCAGGGCTACAGTGCTT
ACACCGCCCAGCCCACTCAAGGATATGCACAGACCACCCAGGCATATGGGCAACAAAGCTATGGAACCTA
TGGACAGCCCACTGATGTCAGCTATACCCAGGCTCAGACCACTGCAACCTATGGGCAGACCGCCTATGCA
ACTTCTTATGGACAGCCTCCCACTGGTTATACTACTCCAACTGCCCCCCAGGCATACAGCCAGCCTGTCC
AGGGGTATGGCACTGGTGCTTATGATACCACCACTGCTACAGTCACCACCACCCAGGCCTCCTATGCAGC
TCAGTCTGCATATGGCACTCAGCCTGCTTATCCAGCCTATGGGCAGCAGCCAGCAGCCACTGCACCTACA
AGACCGCAGGATGGAAACAAGCCCACTGAGACTAGTCAACCTCAATCTAGCACAGGGGGTTACAACCAGC
CCAGCCTAGGATATGGACAGAGTAACTACAGTTATCCCCAGGTACCTGGGAGCTACCCCATGCAGCCAGT
CACTGCACCTCCATCCTACCCTCCTACCAGCTATTCCTCTACACAGCCGACTAGTTATGATCAGAGCAGT
TACTCTCAGCAGAACACCTATGGGCAACCGAGCAGCTATGGACAGCAGAGTAGCTATGGTCAACAAAGCA
GCTATGGGCAGCAGCCTCCCACTAGTTACCCACCCCAAACTGGATCCTACAGCCAAGCTCCAAGTCAATA
TAGCCAACAGAGCAGCAGCTACGGGCAGCAGAGTTCATTCCGACAGGACCACCCCAGTAGCATGGGTGTT
TATGGGCAGGAGTCTGGAGGATTTTCCGGACCAGGAGAGAACCGGAGCATGAGTGGCCCTGATAACCGGG
GCAGGGGAAGAGGGGGATTTGATCGTGGAGGCATGAGCAGAGGTGGGCGGGGAGGAGGACGCGGTGGAAT
GGGCAGCGCTGGAGAGCGAGGTGGCTTCAATAAGCCTGGTGGACCCATGGATGAAGGACCAGATCTTGAT
CTAGGCCCACCTGTAGATCCAGATGAAGACTCTGACAACAGTGCAATTTATGTACAAGGATTAAATGACA
GTGTGACTCTAGATGATCTGGCAGACTTCTTTAAGCAGTGTGGGGTTGTTAAGATGAACAAGAGAACTGG
GCAACCCATGATCCACATCTACCTGGACAAGGAAACAGGAAAGCCCAAAGGCGATGCCACAGTGTCCTAT
GAAGACCCACCCACTGCCAAGGCTGCCGTGGAATGGTTTGATGGGAAAGATTTTCAAGGGAGCAAACTTA
AAGTCTCCCTTGCTCGGAAGAAGCCTCCAATGAACAGTATGCGGGGTGGTCTGCCACCCCGTGAGGGCAG
AGGCATGCCACCACCACTCCGTGGAGGTCCAGGAGGCCCAGGAGGTCCTGGGGGACCCATGGGTCGCATG
GGAGGCCGTGGAGGAGATAGAGGAGGCTTCCCTCCAAGAGGACCCCGGGGTTCCCGAGGGAACCCCTCTG
GAGGAGGAAACGTCCAGCACCGAGCTGGAGACTGGCAGTGTCCCAATCCGGGTTGTGGAAACCAGAACTT
CGCCTGGAGAACAGAGTGCAACCAGTGTAAGGCCCCAAAGCCTGAAGGCTTCCTCCCGCCACCCTTTCCG
CCCCCGGGTGGTGATCGTGGCAGAGGTGGCCCTGGTGGCATGCGGGGAGGAAGAGGTGGCCTCATGGATC
GTGGTGGTCCCGGTGGAATGTTCAGAGGTGGCCGTGGTGGAGACAGAGGTGGCTTCCGTGGTGGCCGGGG
CATGGACCGAGGTGGCTTTGGTGGAGGAAGACGAGGTGGCCCTGGGGGGCCCCCTGGACCTTTGATGGAA
CAGATGGGAGGAAGAAGAGGAGGACGTGGAGGACCTGGAAAAATGGATAAAGGCGAGCACCGTCAGGAGC
GCAGAGATCGGCCCTACTAGTAATGAACTAGTCCGTAACTTGAAAGTATTTCGATTTCTTGGCTTTATAT
ATCTTGTGGAAAGGACGAATACTCGCGCGGCCGTCATCACAC
