>Addgene plasmid #142469 | TFORF0158 | depositor partial sequence | sequence record 279546 | Barcode
ATACTCGCGCGGCCGTCATCACAC
